Addgene plasmid #56572: mCitrine-Vinculin-23
Purpose: Localization: Focal Adhesions, Excitation: 516, Emission: 529
Depositing lab: Michael Davidson. Depositing organization: Florida State University, Tallahassee.
Backbone
  Vector backbone: mCitrine
  Backbone size w/o insert (bp): 4750
  Vector type: Mammalian Expression
  Selectable markers: Neomycin (select with G418)
Growth in bacteria
  Bacterial resistance: Kanamycin, 50 μg/mL
  Growth temperature: 37°C
  Growth strain: DH5alpha
  Copy number: High Copy
Gene/Insert
  Gene/Insert name: Vinculin (alt name: NM_003373.3)
  Species: H. sapiens (human)
  Entrez Gene: VCL (a.k.a. CMD1W, CMH15, HEL114, MV, MVCL, VINC)
  Promoter: CMV
  Tag / fusion protein: mCitrine
  Cloning method: Unknown
  Sequencing primers: 5′ CMV-F; 3′ SV40pA-R
Terms and licenses: Academic/Nonprofit Terms; Industry Terms
Depositor comments: . Excitation = 516; Emission = 529
How to cite: mCitrine-Vinculin-23 was a gift from Michael Davidson (Addgene plasmid # 56572 ; http://n2t.net/addgene:56572 ; RRID:Addgene_56572)
