[The description below was written by a language model from this plasmid's Addgene catalogue record.]
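Description:
mCitrine-Vinculin-23 is a mammalian expression plasmid that encodes human vinculin (VCL) fused to the yellow fluorescent protein mCitrine. It is built on an mCitrine backbone of roughly 4.75 kb (excluding the insert). The fusion is driven by the CMV promoter, a strong constitutive viral promoter suited to transient expression in a wide range of mammalian cell lines. The use of an SV40 polyA reverse sequencing primer suggests an SV40 polyadenylation signal downstream of the coding region. The plasmid is maintained at high copy number in E. coli under kanamycin selection. A neomycin resistance marker allows G418 selection of transfected mammalian cells, so stable lines can be derived as well. The record does not state the origin of replication, the cloning method or the exact position of the tag. The name suggests mCitrine precedes vinculin, with "23" possibly referring to the linker length, but neither point is confirmed in the catalogue fields, and no feature table is available to check the arrangement.

Vinculin is a cytoskeletal adaptor protein that links integrin-based adhesion complexes to actin filaments. It is one of the most widely used markers of focal adhesions, which is the localization recorded for this construct. mCitrine is a monomeric YFP variant, with excitation and emission maxima listed as 516 nm and 529 nm. The plasmid therefore serves as a yellow fluorescent focal adhesion marker for live-cell or fixed-cell microscopy, for example to follow adhesion assembly, turnover and distribution. It can also be combined with spectrally distinct fluorescent fusions in multicolour imaging.
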