>Addgene plasmid #56572 | mCitrine-Vinculin-23 | depositor partial sequence | sequence record 87461 | insert sequence
GCGCTACCGGTCGCCACCATGGTGAGCAAGGGCGAGGAGCTGTTCACCGGGGTGGTGCCCATCCTGGTCG
AGCTGGACGGCGACGTAAACGGCCACAAGTTCAGCGTGTCCGGCGAGGGCGAGGGCGATGCCACCTACGG
CAAGCTGACCCTGAAGTTCATCTGCACCACCGGCAAGCTGCCCGTGCCCTGGCCCACCCTCGTGACCACC
TTCGGCTACGGCCTGATGTGCTTCGCCCGCTACCCCGACCACATGAAGCAGCACGACTTCTTCAAGTCCG
CCATGCCCGAAGGCTACGTCCAGGAGCGCACCATCTTCTTCAAGGACGACGGCAACTACAAGACCCGCGC
CGAGGTGAAGTTCGAGGGCGACACCCTGGTGAACCGCATCGAGCTGAAGGGCATCGACTTCAAGGAGGAC
GGCAACATCCTGGGGCACAAGCTGGAGTACAACTACAACAGCCACAACGTCTATATCATGGCCGACAAGC
AGAAGAACGGCATCAAGGTGAACTTCAAGATCCGCCACAACATCGAGGACGGCAGCGTGCAGCTCGCCGA
CCACTACCAGCAGAACACCCCCATCGGCGACGGCCCCGTGCTGCTGCCCGACAACCACTACCTGAGCTAC
CAGTCCAAGCTGAGCAAAGACCCCAACGAGAAGCGCGATCACATGGTCCTGCTGGAGTTCGTGACCGCCG
CCGGGATCACTCTCGGCATGGACGAGCTGTACAAGTCCGGACTCAGATCTCGAGCTCAAGCTTCGAATTC
GGGAAACTCGAGAACAAAGCTTGAAAACGGCCGCATGCCAGTGTTTCATACGCGCACGATCGAGAGCATC
CTGGAGCCGGTGGCACAGCAGATCTCCCACCTGGTGATAATGCACGAGGAGGGCGAGGTGGACGGCAAAG
CCATTCCTGACCTCACCGCGCCCGTGGCCGCCGTGCAGGCGGCCGTCAGCAACCTCGTCCGGGTTGGAAA
AGAGACTGTTCAAACCACTGAGGATCAGATTTTGAAGAGAGATATGCCACCAGCATTTATTAAGGTTGAG
AATGCTTGCACCAAGCTTGTCCAGGCAGCTCAGATGCTTCAGTCAGACCCTTACTCAGTGCCTGCTCGAG
ATTATCTAATTGATGGGTCAAGGGGCATCCTCTCTGGAACATCAGACCTGCTCCTTACCTTCGATGAGGC
TGAGGTCCGTAAAATTATTAGAGTTTGCAAAGGAATTTTGGAATATCTTACAGTGGCAGAGGTGGTGGAG
ACTATGGAAGATTTGGTCACTTACACAAAGAATCTTGGGCCAGGAATGACTAAGATGGCCAAGATGATTG
ACGAGAGACAGCAGGAGCTCACTCACCAGGAGCACCGAGTGATGTTGGTGAACTCGATGAACACCGTGAA
AGAGTTGCTGCCAGTTCTCATTTCAGCTATGAAGATTTTTGTAACAACTAAAAACTCAAAAAACCAAGGC
ATAGAGGAAGCTTTAAAAAATCGCAATTTTACTGTAGAAAAAATGAGTGCTGAAATTAATGAGATAATTC
GTGTGTTACAACTCACCTCTTGGGATGAAGATGCCTGGGCCAGCAAGGACACTGAAGCCATGAAGAGAGC
ATTGGCCTCCATAGACTCCAAACTGAACCAGGCCAAAGGTTGGCTCCGTGACCCTAGTGCCTCCCCAGGG
GATGCTGGTGAGCAGGCCATCAGACAGATCTTAGATGAAGCTGGAAAAGTTGGTGAACTCTGTGCAGGCA
AAGAACGCAGGGAGATTCTGGGAACTTGCAAAATGCTAGGGCAGATGACTGATCAAGTGGCTGACCTCCG
TGCCAGAGGACAAGGATCCTCACCGGTGGCCATGCAGAAAGCTCAGCAGGTATCTCAGGGTCTGGATGTG
CTCACAGCAAAAGTGGAAAATGCAGCTCGCAAGCTGGAAGCCATGACCAACTCAAAGCAGAGCATTGCAA
AGAAGATCGATGCTGCTCAGAACTGGCTTGCAGATCCAAATGGTGGACCGGAAGGAGAAGAGCAGATTCG
AGGTGCTTTGGCTGAAGCTCGGAAAATAGCAGAATTATGTGATGATCCTAAAGAAAGAGATGACATTCTA
CGTTCCCTTGGGGAAATATCTGCTCTGACTTCTAAATTAGCAGATCTACGAAGACAGGGGAAAGGAGATT
CTCCAGAGGCTCGAGCCTTGGCCAAACAGGTGGCCACGGCCCTGCAGAACCTGCAGACCAAAACCAACCG
GGCTGTGGCCAACAGCAGACCGGCCAAAGCAGCTGTACACCTTGAGGGCAAGATTGAGCAAGCACAGCGG
TGGATTGATAATCCCACAGTGGATGACCGTGGAGTCGGTCAGGCTGCCATCCGGGGGCTTGTGGCCGAAG
GGCATCGTCTGGCTAATGTTATGATGGGGCCTTATCGGCAAGATCTTCTCGCCAAGTGTGACCGAGTGGA
CCAGCTGACAGCCCAGCTGGCTGACCTGGCTGCCAGAGGGGAAGGGGAGAGTCCTCAGGCACGAGCACTT
GCATCTCAGCTCCAAGACTCCTTAAAGGATCTAAAAGCTCGGATGCAGGAGGCCATGACTCAGGAAGTGT
CAGATGTTTTCAGCGATACCACAACTCCCATCAAGCTGTTGGCAGTGGCAGCCACGGCGCCTCCTGATGC
GCCTAACAGGGAAGAGGTATTTGATGAGAGGGCAGCTAACTTTGAAAACCATTCAGGAAAGCTTGGTGCT
ACGGCCGAGAAGGCGGCTGCGGTTGGTACTGCTAATAAATCAACAGTGGAAGGCATTCAGGCCTCAGTGA
AGACGGCCCGAGAACTCACACCCCAGGTGGTCTCGGCTGCTCGTATCTTACTTAGGAACCCTGGAAATCA
AGCTGCTTATGAACATTTTGAGACCATGAAGAACCAGTGGATCGATAATGTTGAAAAAATGACAGGGCTG
GTGGACGAAGCCATTGATACCAAATCTCTGTTGGATGCTTCAGAAGAAGCAATTAAAAAAGACCTGGACA
AGTGCAAGGTAGCTATGGCCAACATTCAGCCTCAGATGCTGGTTGCTGGGGCAACCAGTATTGCTCGTCG
GGCCAACCGGATCCTGCTGGTGGCTAAGAGGGAGGTGGAGAATTCCGAGGATCCCAAGTTCCGTGAGGCT
GTGAAAGCTGCCTCTGATGAATTGAGCAAAACCATCTCCCCGATGGTGATGGATGCAAAAGCTGTGGCTG
GAAACATTTCCGACCCTGGACTGCAAAAGAGCTTCCTGGACTCAGGATATCGGATCCTGGGAGCTGTGGC
CAAGGTCAGAGAAGCCTTCCAACCTCAGGAGCCTGACTTCCCGCCGCCTCCACCAGACCTTGAACAACTC
CGACTAACAGATGAGCTTGCTCCTCCCAAACCACCTCTGCCTGAAGGTGAGGTCCCTCCACCTAGGCCTC
CACCACCAGAGGAAAAGGATGAAGAGTTCCCTGAGCAGAAGGCCGGGGAGGTGATTAACCAGCCAATGAT
GATGGCTGCCAGACAGCTCCATGATGAAGCTCGCAAATGGTCCAGCAAGGGCAATGACATCATTGCAGCA
GCCAAGCGCATGGCTCTGCTGATGGCTGAGATGTCTCGGCTGGTAAGAGGGGGCAGTGGTACCAAGCGGG
CACTCATTCAGTGTGCCAAGGACATCGCCAAGGCCTCAGATGAGGTGACTCGGTTGGCCAAGGAGGTTGC
CAAGCAGTGCACAGATAAACGGATTAGAACCAACCTCTTACAGGTATGTGAGCGAATCCCAACCATAAGC
ACCCAGCTCAAAATCCTGTCCACAGTGAAGGCCACCATGCTGGGCCGGACCAACATCAGTGATGAGGAGT
CTGAGCAGGCCACAGAGATGCTGGTTCACAATGCCCAGAACCTCATGCAGTCTGTGAAGGAGACTGTGCG
GGAAGCTGAAGCTGCTTCAATCAAAATTCGAACAGATGCTGGATTTACACTGCGCTGGGTTAGAAAGACT
CCCTGGTACCAGTAGGCGGCCGCGACTCTAGATCATAATCAGCCATACCACATT
